Addgene plasmid #215599: pGAL4-DBD-NANOG-WT
Purpose: For overexpression of Gal4-DBD NANOG WT
Depositing lab: Denes Hnisz. Depositing organization: Max Planck Institute for Molecular Genetics. Publication: An activity-specificity trade-off encoded in human transcription factors. Naderi J, Magalhaes AP, Kibar G, Stik G, Zhang Y, Mackowiak SD, Wieler HM, Rossi F, Buschow R, Christou-Kent M, Alcoverro-Bertran M, Graf T, Vingron M, Hnisz D. Nat Cell Biol. 2024 Aug;26(8):1309-1321. doi: 10.1038/s41556-024-01411-0. Epub 2024 Jul 5. PubMed 38969762.
Backbone
  Vector backbone: pGAL4-DBD-MCS
  Vector type: Mammalian Expression
Growth in bacteria
  Bacterial resistance: Ampicillin, 100 μg/mL
  Growth temperature: 37°C
  Growth strain: DH5alpha
  Copy number: High Copy
Gene/Insert
  Gene/Insert name: NANOG
  Species: H. sapiens (human)
  Entrez Gene: NANOG
  Cloning method: Gibson Cloning
Terms and licenses: Academic/Nonprofit Terms; Industry Terms: Not Available to Industry
How to cite: pGAL4-DBD-NANOG-WT was a gift from Denes Hnisz (Addgene plasmid # 215599 ; http://n2t.net/addgene:215599 ; RRID:Addgene_215599)
