[The description below was written by a language model from this plasmid's Addgene catalogue record and pLannotate feature annotations shown in this document.]
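Description:
pGAL4-DBD-NANOG-WT is a mammalian expression plasmid of about 6.2 kb, built on the pGAL4-DBD-MCS backbone, for overexpressing human NANOG sequence fused to the DNA-binding domain of the yeast GAL4 transcriptional activator. It is maintained in E. coli through a high-copy ColE1/pUC-type origin with ampicillin selection from the β-lactamase gene. An f1 phage origin is also present. The annotation also picks up small lac promoter/operator, lacI, bom and HIV-1 LTR fragments, which appear to be backbone remnants or short sequence matches rather than functional parts.

The expression cassette is driven by the human CMV immediate early enhancer and promoter. This is followed by the GAL4 DNA-binding domain coding sequence, the NANOG insert directly downstream, and a bovine growth hormone polyadenylation signal. The NANOG feature is annotated as a fragment spanning roughly 390 nt, so the insert appears to encode only a portion of the wild-type protein rather than the full-length factor. The record does not say which region this is. T7 and SP6 phage promoters flank the fusion and can serve for in vitro transcription or as sequencing primer sites. A separate SV40 early promoter drives a neomycin/kanamycin phosphotransferase gene with an SV40 poly(A) signal, which would allow G418 selection of transfected mammalian cells.

The stated purpose is overexpression of the GAL4-DBD NANOG wild-type fusion. Tethering a transcription factor segment to GAL4 binding (UAS) sites on a reporter is a standard way to measure its transactivation activity independently of its own DNA binding. This fits the associated study of activity and specificity in human transcription factors, with the "WT" construct presumably serving as the reference for variants, though the record does not name a matching reporter.
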