Features (pLannotate 1.2.2; 22 found; start..end, strand, type, name):
      1..380     +  enhancer       CMV enhancer: human cytomegalovirus immediate early enhancer
    381..584     +  promoter       CMV promoter: human cytomegalovirus (CMV) immediate early promoter
    580..613     +  LTR            5' LTR (truncated) (fragment): truncated 5' long terminal repeat (LTR) from HIV-1
    629..647     +  promoter       T7 promoter: promoter for bacteriophage T7 RNA polymerase
    710..1150    +  CDS            GAL4 DNA binding domain: DNA binding domain of the GAL4 transcriptional activator; Saccharomyces cerevisiae GAL4 (truncated)
   1157..1549    +  CDS            NANOG (fragment): NANOG_HUMAN - Experimental evidence at protein level: Swiss-Prot protein existence level 1. Transcription regulator involved in inner cell mass and embryonic stem (ES) cells proliferation and self-renewal. Imposes pluripotency on ES cells and prevents their differentiation towards extraembryonic endoderm and trophectoderm lineages. Blocks bone morphogenetic protein-induced mesoderm differentiation of ES cells by physically interacting with SMAD1 and interfering with the recruitment of coactivators to the active SMAD transcriptional complexes. Acts as a transcriptional activator or repressor. B
   1566..1584    -  promoter       SP6 promoter: promoter for bacteriophage SP6 RNA polymerase
   1610..1834    +  polyA_signal   bGH poly(A) signal: bovine growth hormone polyadenylation signal
   1838..1859    +  promoter       SV40 promoter (fragment): SV40 enhancer and early promoter
   1880..2308    +  rep_origin     f1 ori (sequence partly withheld): f1 bacteriophage origin of replication; arrow indicates direction of (+) strand synthesis
   2322..2651    +  promoter       SV40 promoter: SV40 enhancer and early promoter
   2718..3509    +  CDS            neo: KKA2_KLEPN - Also known as kan, nptII. Experimental evidence at protein level: Swiss-Prot protein existence level 1. Resistance to kanamycin, neomycin, paromomycin, ribostamycin, butirosin and gentamicin B. From Klebsiella pneumoniae.
   3533..3691    +  CDS            ble (fragment): BLE_KLEPN - Experimental evidence at protein level: Swiss-Prot protein existence level 1. Binding protein with a strong affinity to the bleomycin family of antibiotics. Binds to CL990; an antimitotic-antibiotic compound. From Klebsiella pneumoniae.
   3686..3807    +  polyA_signal   SV40 poly(A) signal: SV40 polyadenylation signal
   3880..3896    -  protein_bind   lac operator: The lac repressor binds to the lac operator to inhibit transcription in E. coli. This inhibition can be relieved by adding lactose or isopropyl-β-D-thiogalactopyranoside (IPTG). lac repressor encoded by lacI
   3904..3934    -  promoter       lac promoter: promoter for the E. coli lac operon
   3949..3970    -  protein_bind   CAP binding site: CAP binding activates transcription in the presence of cAMP. E. coli catabolite activator protein
   3983..4075    -  CDS            lacI (fragment): lac repressor; lacI; The lac repressor binds to the lac operator to inhibit transcription in E. coli. This inhibition can be relieved by adding lactose or isopropyl-β-D-thiogalactopyranoside (IPTG).
   4258..4846    -  rep_origin     ori: high-copy-number ColE1/pMB1/pBR322/pUC origin of replication
   5017..5877    -  CDS            AmpR: β-lactamase; bla; confers resistance to ampicillin, carbenicillin, and related antibiotics
   5878..5982    -  promoter       AmpR promoter: bla
   6041..6093    -  misc_feature   bom (fragment): basis of mobility region from pBR322
>Addgene plasmid #215599 | pGAL4-DBD-NANOG-WT | addgene full sequence | sequence record 426905 | Addgene NGS Result
GACATTGATTATTGACTAGTTATTAATAGTAATCAATTACGGGGTCATTAGTTCATAGCCCATATATGGA
GTTCCGCGTTACATAACTTACGGTAAATGGCCCGCCTGGCTGACCGCCCAACGACCCCCGCCCATTGACG
TCAATAATGACGTATGTTCCCATAGTAACGCCAATAGGGACTTTCCATTGACGTCAATGGGTGGAGTATT
TACGGTAAACTGCCCACTTGGCAGTACATCAAGTGTATCATATGCCAAGTACGCCCCCTATTGACGTCAA
TGACGGTAAATGGCCCGCCTGGCATTATGCCCAGTACATGACCTTATGGGACTTTCCTACTTGGCAGTAC
ATCTACGTATTAGTCATCGCTATTACCATGGTGATGCGGTTTTGGCAGTACATCAATGGGCGTGGATAGC
GGTTTGACTCACGGGGATTTCCAAGTCTCCACCCCATTGACGTCAATGGGAGTTTGTTTTGGCACCAAAA
TCAACGGGACTTTCCAAAATGTCGTAACAACTCCGCCCCATTGACGCAAATGGGCGGTAGGCGTGTACGG
TGGGAGGTCTATATAAGCAGAGCTCTCTGGCTAACTAGAGAACCCACTGCTTACTGGCTTATCGAAATTA
ATACGACTCACTATAGGGAGACCCAAGCTTGGTACCGAGCTCGGATCCACTAGTAACGGCCGCCAGTGTG
CTGGAATTCATGAAGCTACTGTCTTCTATCGAACAAGCATGCGATATTTGCCGACTTAAAAAGCTCAAGT
GCTCCAAAGAAAAACCGAAGTGCGCCAAGTGTCTGAAGAACAACTGGGAGTGTCGCTACTCTCCCAAAAC
CAAAAGGTCTCCGCTGACTAGGGCACATCTGACAGAAGTGGAATCAAGGCTAGAAAGACTGGAACAGCTA
TTTCTACTGATTTTTCCTCGAGAAGACCTTGACATGATTTTGAAAATGGATTCTTTACAGGATATAAAAG
CATTGTTAACAGGATTATTTGTACAAGATAATGTGAATAAAGATGCCGTCACAGATAGATTGGCTTCAGT
GGAGACTGATATGCCTCTAACATTGAGACAGCATAGAATAAGTGCGACATCATCATCGGAAGAGAGTAGT
AACAAAGGTCAAAGACAGTTGACTGTATCGGCGATAAAACAGGTGAAGACCTGGTTCCAGAACCAGAGAA
TGAAATCTAAGAGGTGGCAGAAAAACAACTGGCCGAAGAATAGCAATGGTGTGACGCAGAAGGCCTCAGC
ACCTACCTACCCCAGCCTTTACTCTTCCTACCACCAGGGATGCCTGGTGAACCCGACTGGGAACCTTCCA
ATGTGGAGCAACCAGACCTGGAACAATTCAACCTGGAGCAACCAGACCCAGAACATCCAGTCCTGGAGCA
ACCACTCCTGGAACACTCAGACCTGGTGCACCCAATCCTGGAACAATCAGGCCTGGAACAGTCCCTTCTA
TAACTGTGGAGAGGAATCTCTGCAGTCCTGCATGCAGTTCCAGCCAAATTCTCCTGCCAGTGACTTGGAG
GCTGCCTTGGTCTAGAGGGCCCTATTCTATAGTGTCACCTAAATGCTAGAGCTCGCTGATCAGCCTCGAC
TGTGCCTTCTAGTTGCCAGCCATCTGTTGTTTGCCCCTCCCCCGTGCCTTCCTTGACCCTGGAAGGTGCC
ACTCCCACTGTCCTTTCCTAATAAAATGAGGAAATTGCATCGCATTGTCTGAGTAGGTGTCATTCTATTC
TGGGGGGTGGGGTGGGGCAGGACAGCAAGGGGGAGGATTGGGAAGACAATAGCAGGCATGCTGGGGATGC
GGTGGGCTCTATGGCTTCTGAGGCGGAAAGAACCAGCTGGGGCTCTAGGGGGTATCCCC
[124 nt withheld, positions 1880-2003]
C
[91 nt withheld, positions 2005-2095]
A
[49 nt withheld, positions 2097-2145]
CCTTTGACGTTGGAGTCCACGTTCTTT
[37 nt withheld, positions 2173-2209]
ACCCTATCTCGGTCTATTCTTTTGATTTATAAGGGATTTTGCCGATTTCGGCCTATTGGTTAAAAAATGA
GCTGATTTAACAAAAATTTAACGCGAATTAATTCTGTGGAATGTGTGTCAGTTAGGGTGTGGAAAGTCCC
CAGGCTCCCCAGCAGGCAGAAGTATGCAAAGCATGCATCTCAATTAGTCAGCAACCAGGTGTGGAAAGTC
CCCAGGCTCCCCAGCAGGCAGAAGTATGCAAAGCATGCATCTCAATTAGTCAGCAACCATAGTCCCGCCC
CTAACTCCGCCCATCCCGCCCCTAACTCCGCCCAGTTCCGCCCATTCTCCGCCCCATGGCTGACTAATTT
TTTTTATTTATGCAGAGGCCGAGGCCGCCTCTGCCTCTGAGCTATTCCAGAAGTAGTGAGGAGGCTTTTT
TGGAGGCCTAGGCTTTTGCAAAAAGCTCCCGGGAGCTTGTATATCCATTTTCGGATCTGATCAAGAGACA
GGATGAGGATCGTTTCGCATGATTGAACAAGATGGATTGCACGCAGGTTCTCCGGCCGCTTGGGTGGAGA
GGCTATTCGGCTATGACTGGGCACAACAGACAATCGGCTGCTCTGATGCCGCCGTGTTCCGGCTGTCAGC
GCAGGGGCGCCCGGTTCTTTTTGTCAAGACCGACCTGTCCGGTGCCCTGAATGAACTGCAGGACGAGGCA
GCGCGGCTATCGTGGCTGGCCACGACGGGCGTTCCTTGCGCAGCTGTGCTCGACGTTGTCACTGAAGCGG
GAAGGGACTGGCTGCTATTGGGCGAAGTGCCGGGGCAGGATCTCCTGTCATCTCACCTTGCTCCTGCCGA
GAAAGTATCCATCATGGCTGATGCAATGCGGCGGCTGCATACGCTTGATCCGGCTACCTGCCCATTCGAC
CACCAAGCGAAACATCGCATCGAGCGAGCACGTACTCGGATGGAAGCCGGTCTTGTCGATCAGGATGATC
TGGACGAAGAGCATCAGGGGCTCGCGCCAGCCGAACTGTTCGCCAGGCTCAAGGCGCGCATGCCCGACGG
CGAGGATCTCGTCGTGACCCATGGCGATGCCTGCTTGCCGAATATCATGGTGGAAAATGGCCGCTTTTCT
GGATTCATCGACTGTGGCCGGCTGGGTGTGGCGGACCGCTATCAGGACATAGCGTTGGCTACCCGTGATA
TTGCTGAAGAGCTTGGCGGCGAATGGGCTGACCGCTTCCTCGTGCTTTACGGTATCGCCGCTCCCGATTC
GCAGCGCATCGCCTTCTATCGCCTTCTTGACGAGTTCTTCTGAGCGGGACTCTGGGGTTCGAAATGACCG
ACCAAGCGACGCCCAACCTGCCATCACGAGATTTCGATTCCACCGCCGCCTTCTATGAAAGGTTGGGCTT
CGGAATCGTTTTCCGGGACGCCGGCTGGATGATCCTCCAGCGCGGGGATCTCATGCTGGAGTTCTTCGCC
CACCCCAACTTGTTTATTGCAGCTTATAATGGTTACAAATAAAGCAATAGCATCACAAATTTCACAAATA
AAGCATTTTTTTCACTGCATTCTAGTTGTGGTTTGTCCAAACTCATCAATGTATCTTATCATGTCTGTAT
ACCGTCGACCTCTAGCTAGAGCTTGGCGTAATCATGGTCATAGCTGTTTCCTGTGTGAAATTGTTATCCG
CTCACAATTCCACACAACATACGAGCCGGAAGCATAAAGTGTAAAGCCTGGGGTGCCTAATGAGTGAGCT
AACTCACATTAATTGCGTTGCGCTCACTGCCCGCTTTCCAGTCGGGAAACCTGTCGTGCCAGCTGCATTA
ATGAATCGGCCAACGCGCGGGGAGAGGCGGTTTGCGTATTGGGCGCTCTTCCGCTTCCTCGCTCACTGAC
TCGCTGCGCTCGGTCGTTCGGCTGCGGCGAGCGGTATCAGCTCACTCAAAGGCGGTAATACGGTTATCCA
CAGAATCAGGGGATAACGCAGGAAAGAACATGTGAGCAAAAGGCCAGCAAAAGGCCAGGAACCGTAAAAA
GGCCGCGTTGCTGGCGTTTTTCCATAGGCTCCGCCCCCCTGACGAGCATCACAAAAATCGACGCTCAAGT
CAGAGGTGGCGAAACCCGACAGGACTATAAAGATACCAGGCGTTTCCCCCTGGAAGCTCCCTCGTGCGCT
CTCCTGTTCCGACCCTGCCGCTTACCGGATACCTGTCCGCCTTTCTCCCTTCGGGAAGCGTGGCGCTTTC
TCATAGCTCACGCTGTAGGTATCTCAGTTCGGTGTAGGTCGTTCGCTCCAAGCTGGGCTGTGTGCACGAA
CCCCCCGTTCAGCCCGACCGCTGCGCCTTATCCGGTAACTATCGTCTTGAGTCCAACCCGGTAAGACACG
ACTTATCGCCACTGGCAGCAGCCACTGGTAACAGGATTAGCAGAGCGAGGTATGTAGGCGGTGCTACAGA
GTTCTTGAAGTGGTGGCCTAACTACGGCTACACTAGAAGAACAGTATTTGGTATCTGCGCTCTGCTGAAG
CCAGTTACCTTCGGAAAAAGAGTTGGTAGCTCTTGATCCGGCAAACAAACCACCGCTGGTAGCGGTGGTT
TTTTTGTTTGCAAGCAGCAGATTACGCGCAGAAAAAAAGGATCTCAAGAAGATCCTTTGATCTTTTCTAC
GGGGTCTGACGCTCAGTGGAACGAAAACTCACGTTAAGGGATTTTGGTCATGAGATTATCAAAAAGGATC
TTCACCTAGATCCTTTTAAATTAAAAATGAAGTTTTAAATCAATCTAAAGTATATATGAGTAAACTTGGT
CTGACAGTTACCAATGCTTAATCAGTGAGGCACCTATCTCAGCGATCTGTCTATTTCGTTCATCCATAGT
TGCCTGACTTCCCGTCGTGTAGATAACTACGATACGGGAGGGCTTACCATCTGGCCCCAGTGCTGCAATG
ATACCGCGAGACCCACGCTCACCGGCTCCAGATTTATCAGCAATAAACCAGCCAGCCGGAAGGGCCGAGC
GCAGAAGTGGTCCTGCAACTTTATCCGCCTCCATCCAGTCTATTAATTGTTGCCGGGAAGCTAGAGTAAG
TAGTTCGCCAGTTAATAGTTTGCGCAACGTTGTTGCCATTGCTACAGGCATCGTGGTGTCACGCTCGTCG
TTTGGTATGGCTTCATTCAGCTCCGGTTCCCAACGATCAAGGCGAGTTACATGATCCCCCATGTTGTGCA
AAAAAGCGGTTAGCTCCTTCGGTCCTCCGATCGTTGTCAGAAGTAAGTTGGCCGCAGTGTTATCACTCAT
GGTTATGGCAGCACTGCATAATTCTCTTACTGTCATGCCATCCGTAAGATGCTTTTCTGTGACTGGTGAG
TACTCAACCAAGTCATTCTGAGAATAGTGTATGCGGCGACCGAGTTGCTCTTGCCCGGCGTCAATACGGG
ATAATACCGCGCCACATAGCAGAACTTTAAAAGTGCTCATCATTGGAAAACGTTCTTCGGGGCGAAAACT
CTCAAGGATCTTACCGCTGTTGAGATCCAGTTCGATGTAACCCACTCGTGCACCCAACTGATCTTCAGCA
TCTTTTACTTTCACCAGCGTTTCTGGGTGAGCAAAAACAGGAAGGCAAAATGCCGCAAAAAAGGGAATAA
GGGCGACACGGAAATGTTGAATACTCATACTCTTCCTTTTTCAATATTATTGAAGCATTTATCAGGGTTA
TTGTCTCATGAGCGGATACATATTTGAATGTATTTAGAAAAATAAACAAATAGGGGTTCCGCGCACATTT
CCCCGAAAAGTGCCACCTGACGTCGACGGATCGGGAGATCTCCCGATCCCCTATGGTGCACTCTCAGTAC
AATCTGCTCTGATGCCGCATAGTTAAGCCAGTATCTGCTCCCTGCTTGTGTGTTGGAGGTCGCTGAGTAG
TGCGCGAGCAAAATTTAAGCTACAACAAGGCAAGGCTTGACCGACAATTGCATGAAGAATCTGCTTAGGG
TTAGGCGTTTTGCGCTGCTTCGCGATGTACGGGCCAGATATACGCGTT
